>Addgene plasmid #43444 | II-TGAC | depositor partial sequence | sequence record 58709 | II-TGAC sequence 426 bps
CGTCTCGCTTAACCCCAGAGCAGGTCGTGGCCATTGCCTCGAATGGAGGGGGCAAACAGGCGTTGGAAAC
CGTACAACGATTGCTGCCGGTGCTGTGCCAAGCGCACGGACTCACCCCAGAGCAGGTCGTGGCAATCGCG
AGCAATAACGGCGGAAAACAGGCTTTGGAAACGGTGCAGAGGCTCCTTCCAGTGCTGTGCCAAGCGCACG
GCCTCACCCCAGAGCAGGTCGTGGCAATCGCCTCCAACATTGGCGGGAAACAGGCACTCGAGACTGTCCA
GCGCCTGCTTCCCGTGCTGTGCCAAGCGCACGGATTAACCCCAGAGCAGGTCGTGGCGATCGCAAGCCAC
GACGGAGGAAAGCAAGCCTTGGAAACAGTACAGAGGCTGTTGCCTGTGCTGTGCCAAGCGCACGGGCTCA
GAGACG
