>Addgene plasmid #43444 | II-TGAC | addgene partial sequence | sequence record 61361 | M13-F20 5'-TGTAAAACGACGGCCAGT-3'
GGCGAATTGGGCCCTCTAGATGCATGCTCGAGCGGCCGCCAGTGTGATGGATATCTGCAGAATTCGCCCT
TCTTTCCTGTGCCCACGTCTCTGAGCCCGTGCGCTTGGCACAGCACAGGCAACAGCCTCTGTACTGTTTC
CAAGGCTTGCTTTCCTCCGTCGTGGCTTGCGATCGCCACGACCTGCTCTGGGGTTAATCCGTGCGCTTGG
CACAGCACGGGAAGCAGGCGCTGGACAGTCTCGAGTGCCTGTTTCCCGCCAATGTTGGAGGCGATTGCCA
CGACCTGCTCTGGGGTGAGGCCGTGCGCTTGGCACAGCACTGGAAGGAGCCTCTGCACCGTTTCCAAAGC
CTGTTTTCCGCCGTTATTGCTCGCGATTGCCACGACCTGCTCTGGGGTGAGTCCGTGCGCTTGGCACAGC
ACCGGCAGCAATCGTTGTACGGTTTCCAACGCCTGTTTGCCCCCTCCATTCGAGGCAATGGCCACGACCT
GCTCTGGGGTTAAGCGAGACGCGCTAGGACGGCAAGGGCGAATTCCAGCACACTGGCGGCCGTTACTAGT
GGATCCGAGCTCGGTACCAAGCTTGATGCATAGCTTGAGTATTCTATAGTGTCACCTAAATAGCTTGGCG
TAATCATGGTCATAGCTGTTTCCTGTGTGAAATTGTTATCCGCTCACAATTCCACACAACATACGAGCCG
GAAGCATAAAGTGTAAAGCCTGGGGTGCCTAATGAGTGAGCTAACTCACATTAATTGCGTTGCGCTCACT
GCCCGCTTTCCAGTCGGGAAACCTGTCGTGCCAGCTGCATTAATGAATCGGCCAACGCGCGGGGAGAGGC
GGTTTGCGTATTGGGCGCTCTTCCGCTTCCTCGCTCA
