[The description below was written by a language model from this plasmid's Addgene catalogue record.]
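Description:
II-TGAC is a bacterial cloning plasmid built on the commercial pCRII-TOPO backbone (about 4 kb without insert), into which a 426 bp synthetic fragment was introduced by TOPO cloning. It is a high-copy plasmid maintained in E. coli and is selectable with both ampicillin and kanamycin, consistent with the two resistance markers carried by this backbone. The insert sits between the T7 and M13-reverse priming sites used to sequence it. No feature table is provided, so the origin of replication and other backbone elements are not itemised in the record. The plasmid is classed purely as a cloning vector, and nothing indicates that it is meant to express anything in bacterial or mammalian cells.

The record describes the insert only by its name and as synthetic, without stating its function explicitly. The plasmid was deposited with a publication describing a TALEN genome-editing system for generating human stem cell-based disease models. In that context, the name and size suggest a pre-assembled block of TALE repeat modules. About 426 bp is roughly what four ~34-amino-acid repeats would occupy, "TGAC" would be the four DNA bases they recognise, and "II" probably marks the block's position in an ordered assembly. This reading is an inference from the name and context rather than something the record states. On that reading, II-TGAC would be one member of a library of tetramer building blocks, propagated in bacteria as a source fragment and combined with other position-specific blocks to build custom TALE DNA-binding arrays. These arrays would then be joined to a nuclease domain in a separate expression vector for targeted genome editing.
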