Addgene plasmid #43444: II-TGAC
Depositing lab: Chad Cowan & Kiran Musunuru. Depositing organization: Harvard University. Publication: A TALEN Genome-Editing System for Generating Human Stem Cell-Based Disease Models. Ding Q, Lee YK, Schaefer EA, Peters DT, Veres A, Kim K, Kuperwasser N, Motola DL, Meissner TB, Hendriks WT, Trevisan M, Gupta RM, Moisan A, Banks E, Friesen M, Schinzel RT, Xia F, Tang A, Xia Y, Figueroa E, Wann A, Ahfeldt T, Daheron L, Zhang F, Rubin LL, Peng LF, Chung RT, Musunuru K, Cowan CA. Cell Stem Cell. 2012 Dec 12. pii: S1934-5909(12)00645-5. doi: 10.1016/j.stem.2012.11.011. PubMed 23246482.
Backbone
  Vector backbone: pCRII-TOPO
  Backbone manufacturer: Invitrogen
  Backbone size w/o insert (bp): 3973
  Vector type: Bacterial Cloning
Growth in bacteria
  Bacterial resistance: Ampicillin and Kanamycin, 100 & 50 μg/mL
  Growth temperature: 37°C
  Growth strain: Top10
  Copy number: High Copy
Gene/Insert
  Gene/Insert name: II-TGAC
  Species: Synthetic
  Insert size (bp): 426
  Cloning method: TOPO Cloning
  Sequencing primers: 5′ T7; 3′ M13-rev
Terms and licenses: Academic/Nonprofit Terms; Industry Terms: Not Available to Industry
How to cite: II-TGAC was a gift from Chad Cowan & Kiran Musunuru (Addgene plasmid # 43444 ; http://n2t.net/addgene:43444 ; RRID:Addgene_43444)
